Addgene plasmid #182171: p{Mhc-F4-678-DsRed::GW,attB}
Purpose: fluorescent reporter gene with intron containing Gateway cloning cassette
Depositing lab: David Stern. Depositing organization: HHMI, Janelia Research Campus. Publication: Transgenic tools for targeted chromosome rearrangements allow construction of balancer chromosomes in non-melanogaster Drosophila species. Stern DL. G3 (Bethesda). 2022 Feb 10. pii: 6526388. doi: 10.1093/g3journal/jkac030. PubMed 35143616.
Backbone
  Vector backbone: pBluescript II KS
  Vector type: Insect Expression
Growth in bacteria
  Bacterial resistance: Chloramphenicol and Ampicillin, 25 & 100 μg/mL
  Growth temperature: 37°C
  Growth strain: ccdB Survival
  Copy number: High Copy
Gene/Insert
  Gene/Insert name: DsRed
  Species: Other
  Cloning method: Gibson Cloning
Terms and licenses: Academic/Nonprofit Terms; Industry Terms: Not Available to Industry
Depositor comments: Please visit https://www.biorxiv.org/content/10.1101/2021.11.18.469106v1.full for bioRxiv preprint.
How to cite: p{Mhc-F4-678-DsRed::GW,attB} was a gift from David Stern (Addgene plasmid # 182171 ; http://n2t.net/addgene:182171 ; RRID:Addgene_182171)
