[The description below was written by a language model from this plasmid's Addgene catalogue record and pLannotate feature annotations shown in this document.]
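Description:
p{Mhc-F4-678-DsRed::GW,attB} is a Drosophila transgenesis and insect expression plasmid built on pBluescript II KS. It retains the high-copy ColE1/pUC origin, the f1 origin, ampicillin resistance and the T3/T7 and lac elements that flank the original cloning site. Because it carries an intact Gateway destination cassette, it is also chloramphenicol resistant and must be propagated in a ccdB-tolerant strain.

The payload is a DsRed red fluorescent reporter whose coding sequence is split into two parts. A short 5' portion and a longer 3' portion are each joined to fragments annotated as mini-white. These fragments most likely represent white-derived intron sequence, consistent with the stated purpose of a reporter gene containing an intron. The Gateway cassette sits inside this intron in inverted orientation, bounded by attR1 and attR2 and carrying ccdB, a partial ccdA and CmR driven by cat/lacUV5 promoter sequence. An LR reaction can therefore place any entry-clone fragment within the reporter's intron, and loss of ccdB provides counter-selection for recombinants.

Upstream of the DsRed 5' exon the annotation detects a fragment of the Drosophila hsp70Bb promoter, presumably acting as a basal promoter. The name suggests that it is paired with a Mhc-derived enhancer fragment, but that element is not annotated and the record does not describe it. A short RPR1 promoter match in this region is probably a spurious hit.

Downstream of the reporter lie a partial loxP site and a φC31 attB site, which allows integrase-mediated insertion into genomic attP landing sites. The associated publication concerns transgenic tools for targeted chromosome rearrangements and balancer construction in non-melanogaster Drosophila species. This suggests the plasmid is used to deliver sequences carried within a visible fluorescent marker.
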