Features (pLannotate 1.2.2; 28 found; start..end, strand, type, name):
    124..409     +  CDS            mini-white (fragment): Drosophila white gene eye color pigment; white; This is a modified version of the white gene lacking part of the first intron.
    403..942     +  CDS            DsRed (fragment): DsRed is a basic (constitutively fluorescent) red fluorescent protein published in 1999, derived from Discosoma sp..
   1790..1821    -  protein_bind   loxP (fragment): Cre-mediated recombination occurs in the 8-bp core sequence (GCATACAT). Cre recombinase
   1822..1842    +  misc_feature   MCS (fragment): pBluescript multiple cloning site
   1864..1933    +  protein_bind   attB: attB site for the φC31 integrase (Groth et al., 2000) phage φC31 integrase
   2152..2170    -  promoter       T3 promoter: promoter for bacteriophage T3 RNA polymerase
   2215..2231    -  protein_bind   lac operator: The lac repressor binds to the lac operator to inhibit transcription in E. coli. This inhibition can be relieved by adding lactose or isopropyl-β-D-thiogalactopyranoside (IPTG). lac repressor encoded by lacI
   2239..2269    -  promoter       lac promoter: promoter for the E. coli lac operon
   2284..2305    -  protein_bind   CAP binding site: CAP binding activates transcription in the presence of cAMP. E. coli catabolite activator protein
   2318..2410    -  CDS            lacI (fragment): lac repressor; lacI; The lac repressor binds to the lac operator to inhibit transcription in E. coli. This inhibition can be relieved by adding lactose or isopropyl-β-D-thiogalactopyranoside (IPTG).
   2593..3181    -  rep_origin     ori: high-copy-number ColE1/pMB1/pBR322/pUC origin of replication
   3352..4212    -  CDS            AmpR: β-lactamase; bla; confers resistance to ampicillin, carbenicillin, and related antibiotics
   4213..4317    -  promoter       AmpR promoter: bla
   4344..4772    +  rep_origin     f1 ori (sequence partly withheld): f1 bacteriophage origin of replication; arrow indicates direction of (+) strand synthesis
   4803..4958    -  CDS            lacZα (fragment): LacZα fragment of β-galactosidase; lacZ fragment
   4966..4984    +  promoter       T7 promoter: promoter for bacteriophage T7 RNA polymerase
   4993..5017    +  misc_feature   MCS (fragment): pBluescript multiple cloning site
   5173..5190    +  promoter       RPR1 promoter (fragment): RPR1; promoter for the S. cerevisiae RNase P RNA gene
   5716..5838    +  promoter       hsp70 promoter (fragment): Drosophila melanogaster hsp70Bb promoter
   5868..6014    +  CDS            DsRed (fragment): DsRed is a basic (constitutively fluorescent) red fluorescent protein published in 1999, derived from Discosoma sp..
   6009..6120    +  CDS            mini-white (fragment): Drosophila white gene eye color pigment; white; This is a modified version of the white gene lacking part of the first intron.
   6132..6256    +  protein_bind   attR2: mutant version of attR; recombination site for the Gateway® LR reaction LR Clonase™
   6300..6602    -  CDS            ccdB: CCDB_ECOLI - Also known as G, letB, letD. Experimental evidence at protein level: Swiss-Prot protein existence level 1. Toxic component of a type II toxin-antitoxin (TA) system, functioning in plasmid maintainence. Responsible for the post- segregational killing (PSK) of plasmid-free cells, also referred to as a plasmid addiction system. Half-life of over 2 hours. Cell killing by CcdB is accompanied by filamentation, defects in chromosome and plasmid segregation, defects in cell division, formation of anucleate cells, decreased DNA synthesis and plasmid loss. Interferes with the activity of DN
   6607..6765    -  CDS            ccdA (fragment): CCDA_ECO57 - Also known as H, letA. Experimental evidence at protein level: Swiss-Prot protein existence level 1. Antitoxin component of a type II toxin-antitoxin (TA) system which inhibits the post-segregational killing (PSK) of plasmid-free cells, also referred to as a plasmid addiction system. Binds to and blocks the activity of CcdB; will also remove bound CcdB protein from the CcdB-GyrA complex by forming a CcdA-CcdB complex, a process termed rejuvenation. Functions as a transcriptional corepressor for the ccdAB operon, repression also requires CcdB (By similarity). From Escherichia coli
   6944..7603    -  CDS            CmR: chloramphenicol acetyltransferase; cat; confers resistance to chloramphenicol
   7604..7633    -  promoter       cat promoter (fragment): promoter of the E. coli cat gene encoding chloramphenicol acetyltransferase
   7657..7687    -  promoter       lac UV5 promoter: E. coli lac promoter with an "up" mutation
   7712..96      -  protein_bind   attR1 (across the origin): mutant version of attR; recombination site for the Gateway® LR reaction LR Clonase™
>Addgene plasmid #182171 | p{Mhc-F4-678-DsRed::GW,attB} | addgene full sequence | sequence record 357875 | Addgene NGS Result
GTATTATGTAGTCTGTTTTTTATGCAAAATCTAATTTAATATATTGATATTTATATCATTTTACGTTTCT
CGTTCAGCTTTTTTGTACAAACTTGTGATAAACGAATTCTTGAAGACGAAAGGGCACAAACAAATAGTGA
CACGAAACAGATTATTCTGGTAGCTGTTCTCGCTATATAAGACAATTTTTGAGATCATATCATGATCAAG
ACATCTAAAGGCATTCATTTTCGACTATATTCTTTTTTACAAAAAATATAACAACCAGATATTTTAAGCT
GATCCTAGATGCACAAAAAATAAATAAAAGTATAAACCTACTTCGTAGGATACTTCGGGGTACTTTTTGT
TCGGGGTTAGATGAGCATAACGCTTGTAGTTGATATTTGAGATCCCCTATCATTGCAGGTAACCAAGGGG
GGACCTTTGCCATTTGCTTGGGATATTTTGTCACCACAATTTCAGTATGGAAGCAAGGTATATGTCAAGC
ACCCTGCCGACATACCAGACTATAAAAAGCTGTCATTTCCTGAAGGATTTAAATGGGAAAGGGTCATGAA
CTTTGAAGACGGTGGCGTCGTTACTGTAACCCAGGATTCCAGTTTGCAGGATGGCTGTTTCATCTACAAG
GTCAAGTTCATTGGCGTGAACTTTCCTTCCGATGGACCTGTTATGCAAAAGAAGACAATGGGCTGGGAAG
CCAGCACTGAGCGTTTGTATCCTCGTGATGGCGTGTTGAAAGGAGAGATTCATAAGGCTCTGAAGCTGAA
AGACGGTGGTCATTACCTAGTTGAATTCAAAAGTATTTACATGGCAAAGAAGCCTGTGCAGCTACCAGGG
TACTACTATGTTGACTCCAAACTGGATATAACAAGCCACAACGAAGACTATACAATCGTTGAGCAGTATG
AAAGAACCGAGGGACGCCACCATCTGTTCCTTTAGCGGCCATCGAATTCGAGCTCGCCCACTAAGCGTCG
CGCCACTTCAACGCTCGATGGGAGCGTCATTGGTGGGCGGGGTAACCGTCGAAATCAGTGTTTACGCTTC
CAATCGCAACAAAAAATTCACTGCAACACTGAAAAGCATACGAAAACGATGAAGATTGTACGAGAAACCA
TAAAGTATTTTATCCACAAAGACACGTATAGCAGAAAAGCCAAGTTAACTCGGCGATAAGTTGTGTACAC
AAGAATAAAATCGGCCAGATTCAGTGTTGTCAGAAATAAGAAAACCCCACTATGTTTTTCTTTGCCTTTT
CTTTCTCCCAGCGATCATTCATTTCGTGGTGAAAGAACGGGGTCATTGCACGGAGTTTCGACTGCGGGAA
AGCAGAGCTGCCGTTCACTTCGTCTATAATTAGCGCTTTCTATTTTCCCCGATTCGGGCCGCTGCTGCGC
TTTTCCGCCTGCTGTTTGTGGCAAGTGTAGCAGCAGGCTGTGCACGCAGTGTGGCATGCACTTGGCTTTC
CACCGTTGGTATCGATTCTCTGGGACGATGAGTCATTCCTTTCGGGGCCACAGCATAATCGTTGCCAGCT
CACCGAAATGGTGACTTCATTTCTTAACTGCCGTCAAGCATGCGATTGTACATACATACATATTTATATA
TGTACATATTTATGTGACTATGGTAGGTCGATATAATAGCAATCAACGCAAGCAAATGTGTCAGTCCTGC
TTACAGGAACGATTCTATTTAGTAATTTTCGTTGTATAAAGTAATTATGTATGTATGTAAGCCCCATAAA
TCTGAAACAATTAGGCAAAACCATGCGAAGCTCTCTAGTATAACTTCGTATAATGTATGCTATACGAAGT
TCTCGAGGGGGGGCCCGGTACCGTCGACGATGTAGGTCACGGTCTCGAAGCCGCGGTGCGGGTGCCAGGG
CGTGCCCTTGGGCTCCCCGGGCGCGTACTCCACCTCACCCATCTGGTCCATCATGATGAACGGGTCGAGG
TGGCGGTAGTTGATCCCGGCGAACGCGCGGCGCGCCGGGAAGCCCTCGCCCTCGAAACCGCTGGGCGCGG
TGGTCACGGTGAGCACGGGACGTGCGACGGCGTCGGCGGGTGCGGATACGCGGGGCAGCGTCAGCGGGTT
CTCGACGGTCACGGCGGGCATGTCGACACTAGTGGTACCCAGCTTTTGTTCCCTTTAGTGAGGGTTAATT
GCGCGCTTGGCGTAATCATGGTCATAGCTGTTTCCTGTGTGAAATTGTTATCCGCTCACAATTCCACACA
ACATACGAGCCGGAAGCATAAAGTGTAAAGCCTGGGGTGCCTAATGAGTGAGCTAACTCACATTAATTGC
GTTGCGCTCACTGCCCGCTTTCCAGTCGGGAAACCTGTCGTGCCAGCTGCATTAATGAATCGGCCAACGC
GCGGGGAGAGGCGGTTTGCGTATTGGGCGCTCTTCCGCTTCCTCGCTCACTGACTCGCTGCGCTCGGTCG
TTCGGCTGCGGCGAGCGGTATCAGCTCACTCAAAGGCGGTAATACGGTTATCCACAGAATCAGGGGATAA
CGCAGGAAAGAACATGTGAGCAAAAGGCCAGCAAAAGGCCAGGAACCGTAAAAAGGCCGCGTTGCTGGCG
TTTTTCCATAGGCTCCGCCCCCCTGACGAGCATCACAAAAATCGACGCTCAAGTCAGAGGTGGCGAAACC
CGACAGGACTATAAAGATACCAGGCGTTTCCCCCTGGAAGCTCCCTCGTGCGCTCTCCTGTTCCGACCCT
GCCGCTTACCGGATACCTGTCCGCCTTTCTCCCTTCGGGAAGCGTGGCGCTTTCTCATAGCTCACGCTGT
AGGTATCTCAGTTCGGTGTAGGTCGTTCGCTCCAAGCTGGGCTGTGTGCACGAACCCCCCGTTCAGCCCG
ACCGCTGCGCCTTATCCGGTAACTATCGTCTTGAGTCCAACCCGGTAAGACACGACTTATCGCCACTGGC
AGCAGCCACTGGTAACAGGATTAGCAGAGCGAGGTATGTAGGCGGTGCTACAGAGTTCTTGAAGTGGTGG
CCTAACTACGGCTACACTAGAAGAACAGTATTTGGTATCTGCGCTCTGCTGAAGCCAGTTACCTTCGGAA
AAAGAGTTGGTAGCTCTTGATCCGGCAAACAAACCACCGCTGGTAGCGGTGGTTTTTTTGTTTGCAAGCA
GCAGATTACGCGCAGAAAAAAAGGATCTCAAGAAGATCCTTTGATCTTTTCTACGGGGTCTGACGCTCAG
TGGAACGAAAACTCACGTTAAGGGATTTTGGTCATGAGATTATCAAAAAGGATCTTCACCTAGATCCTTT
TAAATTAAAAATGAAGTTTTAAATCAATCTAAAGTATATATGAGTAAACTTGGTCTGACAGTTACCAATG
CTTAATCAGTGAGGCACCTATCTCAGCGATCTGTCTATTTCGTTCATCCATAGTTGCCTGACTCCCCGTC
GTGTAGATAACTACGATACGGGAGGGCTTACCATCTGGCCCCAGTGCTGCAATGATACCGCGAGACCCAC
GCTCACCGGCTCCAGATTTATCAGCAATAAACCAGCCAGCCGGAAGGGCCGAGCGCAGAAGTGGTCCTGC
AACTTTATCCGCCTCCATCCAGTCTATTAATTGTTGCCGGGAAGCTAGAGTAAGTAGTTCGCCAGTTAAT
AGTTTGCGCAACGTTGTTGCCATTGCTACAGGCATCGTGGTGTCACGCTCGTCGTTTGGTATGGCTTCAT
TCAGCTCCGGTTCCCAACGATCAAGGCGAGTTACATGATCCCCCATGTTGTGCAAAAAAGCGGTTAGCTC
CTTCGGTCCTCCGATCGTTGTCAGAAGTAAGTTGGCCGCAGTGTTATCACTCATGGTTATGGCAGCACTG
CATAATTCTCTTACTGTCATGCCATCCGTAAGATGCTTTTCTGTGACTGGTGAGTACTCAACCAAGTCAT
TCTGAGAATAGTGTATGCGGCGACCGAGTTGCTCTTGCCCGGCGTCAATACGGGATAATACCGCGCCACA
TAGCAGAACTTTAAAAGTGCTCATCATTGGAAAACGTTCTTCGGGGCGAAAACTCTCAAGGATCTTACCG
CTGTTGAGATCCAGTTCGATGTAACCCACTCGTGCACCCAACTGATCTTCAGCATCTTTTACTTTCACCA
GCGTTTCTGGGTGAGCAAAAACAGGAAGGCAAAATGCCGCAAAAAAGGGAATAAGGGCGACACGGAAATG
TTGAATACTCATACTCTTCCTTTTTCAATATTATTGAAGCATTTATCAGGGTTATTGTCTCATGAGCGGA
TACATATTTGAATGTATTTAGAAAAATAAACAAATAGGGGTTCCGCGCACATTTCCCCGAAAAGTGCCAC
CTG
[124 nt withheld, positions 4344-4467]
C
[91 nt withheld, positions 4469-4559]
A
[49 nt withheld, positions 4561-4609]
CCTTTGACGTTGGAGTCCACGTTCTTT
[37 nt withheld, positions 4637-4673]
ACCCTATCTCGGTCTATTCTTTTGATTTATAAGGGATTTTGCCGATTTCGGCCTATTGGTTAAAAAATGA
GCTGATTTAACAAAAATTTAACGCGAATTTTAACAAAATATTAACGCTTACAATTTCCATTCGCCATTCA
GGCTGCGCAACTGTTGGGAAGGGCGATCGGTGCGGGCCTCTTCGCTATTACGCCAGCTGGCGAAAGGGGG
ATGTGCTGCAAGGCGATTAAGTTGGGTAACGCCAGGGTTTTCCCAGTCACGACGTTGTAAAACGACGGCC
AGTGAGCGCGCGTAATACGACTCACTATAGGGCGAATTGGAGCTCCACCGCGGTGGCGGCCGCTTTAATA
TACTCGAATTCGTTGTCGGCTCATATACATGGGCGAAATAATTTCGAATATGTTTTAAAAATAACCAAAG
ACATTAGAAAGAGATCGCCAATACTTATACATTATGTCTATGTGTGCCATGTGGTAGCATGAGCCAAAAA
GCTTCTCGAAATTACGAATTACATATAGACGAATATGTATGTGACTTTAGTTTCGAAATAATTTCGAGAA
TTTTAAAAATAACGCATTCGTTAAAAGTTCGCGTCAATTCGAATCGAATTTTCGATTGTCGATTTAGTGT
GGATTGTCGAAAATCGTTCCGCCTTCGAAGTTTACTGAAAGGAATCATTGCGATCTCGTGAATTGCTTGT
ATGAGAACACGCCACCATATCGAGATACCTGTTCAAAATATCGAAATCGCGTTCCAAACGGTAGTAGTTA
CCAGTTGAGTGAGTTGTGGTGACAGTTTAACCTCTCTACATTTGTAATAATAAGCATTGTTTTGGCGTAT
CAATAGTCTGTAGATTTTTTCACAAAGAAACCTGGAGAAATGTACACAAATATCTAAATGAAAATTGGCG
TTACGTAACAAATACCAACGCCCCGAAAATCCGTATATATGCAAAGCATTCTGATATATATATATAAGTG
GTATACATATACATATTCGTATCGGATCCGTGATCTATATTTAGGATTAAAACCCTCGACCGCCGGAGTA
TAAATAGAGGCGCTTCGTCTACGGAGCGACAATTCAATTCAAACAAGCAAAGTGAACACGTCGCTAAGCG
AAAGCTAAGCAAATAAACAAGCGCAGCTGAACAAGCTAAACAATCGGGCGGCCGCACTAGAGCCGGTCGC
CACCATGAGGTCTTCCAAGAATGTTATCAAGGAGTTCATGAGGTTTAAGGTTCGCATGGAAGGAACGGTC
AATGGGCACGAGTTTGAAATAGAAGGCGAAGGAGAGGGGAGGCCATACGAAGGCCACAATACCGTAAAGC
TTAAGGTGAGTAGTACATGTGCATACATCTTAAGTTCACTTGATCTATAGGAACTGCGATTGCAACATCA
AATTGTCTGCGGCGTGAGAACTGCGACCCACAAAAATCCCAAACCGCGGCCGTTTATCACCACTTTGTAC
AAGAAAGCTGAACGAGAAACGTAAAATGATATAAATATCAATATATTAAATTAGATTTTGCATAAAAAAC
AGACTACATAATACTGTAAAACACAACATATCCAGTCACTATGGTCGACCTGCAGACTGGCTGTGTATAA
GGGAGCCTGACATTTATATTCCCCAGAACATCAGGTTAATGGCGTTTTTGATGTCATTTTCGCGGTGGCT
GAGATCAGCCACTTCTTCCCCGATAACGGAGACCGGCACACTGGCCATATCGGTGGTCATCATGCGCCAG
CTTTCATCCCCGATATGCACCACCGGGTAAAGTTCACGGGAGACTTTATCTGACAGCAGACGTGCACTGG
CCAGGGGGATCACCATCCGTCGCCCGGGCGTGTCAATAATATCACTCTGTACATCCACAAACAGACGATA
ACGGCTCTCTCTTTTATAGGTGTAAACCTTAAACTGCATTTCACCAGCCCCTGTTCTCGTCAGCAAAAGA
GCCGTTCATTTCAATAAACCGGGCGACCTCAGCCATCCCTTCCTGATTTTCCGCTTTCCAGCGTTCGGCA
CGCAGACGACGGGCTTCATTCTGCATGGTTGTGCTTACCAGACCGGAGATATTGACATCATATATGCCTT
GAGCAACTGATAGCTGTCGCTGTCAACTGTCACTGTAATACGCTGCTTCATAGCATACCTCTTTTTGACA
TACTTCGGGTATACATATCAGTATATATTCTTATACCGCAAAAATCAGCGCGCAAATACGCATACTGTTA
TCTGGCTTTTAGTAAGCCGGATCCACGCGTTTACGCCCCGCCCTGCCACTCATCGCAGTACTGTTGTAAT
TCATTAAGCATTCTGCCGACATGGAAGCCATCACAAACGGCATGATGAACCTGAATCGCCAGCGGCATCA
GCACCTTGTCGCCTTGCGTATAATATTTGCCCATGGTGAAAACGGGGGCGAAGAAGTTGTCCATATTGGC
CACGTTTAAATCAAAACTGGTGAAACTCACCCAGGGATTGGCTGAGACGAAAAACATATTCTCAATAAAC
CCTTTAGGGAAATAGGCCAGGTTTTCACCGTAACACGCCACATCTTGCGAATATATGTGTAGAAACTGCC
GGAAATCGTCGTGGTATTCACTCCAGAGCGATGAAAACGTTTCAGTTTGCTCATGGAAAACGGTGTAACA
AGGGTGAACACTATCCCATATCACCAGCTCACCGTCTTTCATTGCCATACGGAATTCCGGATGAGCATTC
ATCAGGCGGGCAAGAATGTGAATAAAGGCCGGATAAAACTTGTGCTTATTTTTCTTTACGGTCTTTAAAA
AGGCCGTAATATCCAGCTGAACGGTCTGGTTATAGGTACATTGAGCAACTGACTGAAATGCCTCAAAATG
TTCTTTACGATGCCATTGGGATATATCAACGGTGGTATATCCAGTGATTTTTTTCTCCATTTTAGCTTCC
TTAGCTCCTGAAAATCTCGACGGATCCTAACTCAAAATCCACACATTATACGAGCCGGAAGCATAAAGTG
TAAAGCCTGGGGTGCCTAATGCGGCCGCCATAGTGACTGGATATGTTGTGTTTTACA
